Addgene plasmid #118459: pFA6a-ymVenus-CaURA3
Purpose: Yeast tagging vector to create a gene fusion with yeast optimized mVenus with CaUra3 selection. *An updated version of this plasmid is available: #168058 pFA6a-link-ymVenus-URA3.
Depositing lab: Bas Teusink. Depositing organization: Vrije Universiteit Amsterdam. Publication: In vivo characterisation of fluorescent proteins in budding yeast. Botman D, de Groot DH, Schmidt P, Goedhart J, Teusink B. Sci Rep. 2019 Feb 19;9(1):2234. doi: 10.1038/s41598-019-38913-z. PubMed 30783202.
Backbone
  Vector backbone: pFA6a
  Vector type: Yeast Expression
  Selectable markers: URA3
Growth in bacteria
  Bacterial resistance: Ampicillin, 100 μg/mL
  Growth temperature: 37°C
  Growth strain: DH5alpha
  Copy number: High Copy
Gene/Insert
  Gene/Insert name: ymVenus
  Species: Synthetic
  Cloning method: Restriction Enzyme; 5′ cloning site unknown (unknown if destroyed); 3′ cloning site unknown (unknown if destroyed)
  Sequencing primers: 5′ NA
Terms and licenses: Academic/Nonprofit Terms; Industry Terms: Not Available to Industry
Depositor comments: Please note the absence of a linker region at the 5’ end of the FP. Using a FW primer upstream of the FP will introduce a stopcodon. Please use FW primers annealing on the FP itself.
How to cite: pFA6a-ymVenus-CaURA3 was a gift from Bas Teusink (Addgene plasmid # 118459 ; http://n2t.net/addgene:118459 ; RRID:Addgene_118459)
