[The description below was written by a language model from this plasmid's Addgene catalogue record and pLannotate feature annotations shown in this document.]
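Description:
pFA6a-ymVenus-CaURA3 is a yeast C-terminal tagging template built on the pFA6a backbone, about 4.9 kb in size. It is not a self-replicating yeast plasmid: the feature tables show no yeast origin or centromere. It is maintained only in E. coli, through a high-copy ColE1/pUC-type origin and an ampicillin resistance gene (β-lactamase) with its own promoter. Short rop, bom and lacI fragments are backbone remnants, and SP6 and T7 promoters flank the yeast module. The two annotated sequence records (depositor and sequencing-derived) contain the same features in the same order and differ only in their start coordinate.

The payload is a promoterless open reading frame for ymVenus, a yeast codon-optimized monomeric yellow fluorescent protein. The automated annotation labels it yeGFP because of its similarity to that GFP derivative. It is followed by the S. cerevisiae ADH1 terminator. Downstream sits a separate marker cassette in which a URA3 coding sequence is driven by the Ashbya gossypii TEF promoter and closed by the TEF terminator. The plasmid name indicates the Candida albicans orthologue (CaURA3), although the annotation tool matched it to the S. cerevisiae protein.

In use, the fluorescent protein–terminator–marker block is typically amplified with primers carrying homology arms and integrated at the 3′ end of a chromosomal gene. This produces an in-frame fusion expressed from the native promoter, with selection for uracil prototrophy in ura3 strains. The depositor notes that there is no linker upstream of the fluorescent protein and that priming upstream of it introduces a stop codon, so forward primers must anneal on the coding sequence itself. An updated version containing a linker is available.
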