Features (pLannotate 1.2.2; 13 found; start..end, strand, type, name):
    568..672     -  promoter       AmpR promoter: bla
    767..802     +  CDS            rop (fragment): Rop protein, which maintains plasmids at low copy number; rop
    904..955     +  misc_feature   bom (fragment): basis of mobility region from pBR322
   1018..1036    +  promoter       SP6 promoter: promoter for bacteriophage SP6 RNA polymerase
   1105..1821    +  CDS            yeGFP: yeast-enhanced green fluorescent protein codons optimized for translation in S. cerevisiae and C. albicans
   1862..2049    +  terminator     ADH1 terminator: S. cerevisiae ADH1; transcription terminator for the S. cerevisiae alcohol dehydrogenase 1 (ADH1) gene
   2124..2467    +  promoter       TEF promoter: Ashbya gossypii TEF promoter
   2486..3274    +  CDS            URA3: PYRF_YEAST - Experimental evidence at protein level: Swiss-Prot protein existence level 1. From Saccharomyces cerevisiae (strain ATCC 204508 / S288c) (Baker's yeast).
   3286..3483    +  terminator     TEF terminator: Ashbya gossypii TEF terminator
   3591..3609    -  promoter       T7 promoter: promoter for bacteriophage T7 RNA polymerase
   3631..3684    -  CDS            lacI (fragment): lac repressor; lacI; The lac repressor binds to the lac operator to inhibit transcription in E. coli. This inhibition can be relieved by adding lactose or isopropyl-β-D-thiogalactopyranoside (IPTG).
   3867..4455    -  rep_origin     ori: high-copy-number ColE1/pMB1/pBR322/pUC origin of replication
   4626..567     -  CDS            AmpR (across the origin): β-lactamase; bla; confers resistance to ampicillin, carbenicillin, and related antibiotics
>Addgene plasmid #118459 | pFA6a-ymVenus-CaURA3 | depositor full sequence | sequence record 223823 | pFA6a-ymVenus-CaURA3 sequence 4919 bps
GCGCAACGTTGTTGCCATTGCTACAGGCATCGTGGTGTCACGCTCGTCGTTTGGTATGGCTTCATTCAGC
TCCGGTTCCCAACGATCAAGGCGAGTTACATGATCCCCCATGTTGTGCAAAAAAGCGGTTAGCTCCTTCG
GTCCTCCGATCGTTGTCAGAAGTAAGTTGGCCGCAGTGTTATCACTCATGGTTATGGCAGCACTGCATAA
TTCTCTTACTGTCATGCCATCCGTAAGATGCTTTTCTGTGACTGGTGAGTACTCAACCAAGTCATTCTGA
GAATAGTGTATGCGGCGACCGAGTTGCTCTTGCCCGGCGTCAATACGGGATAATACCGCGCCACATAGCA
GAACTTTAAAAGTGCTCATCATTGGAAAACGTTCTTCGGGGCGAAAACTCTCAAGGATCTTACCGCTGTT
GAGATCCAGTTCGATGTAACCCACTCGTGCACCCAACTGATCTTCAGCATCTTTTACTTTCACCAGCGTT
TCTGGGTGAGCAAAAACAGGAAGGCAAAATGCCGCAAAAAAGGGAATAAGGGCGACACGGAAATGTTGAA
TACTCATACTCTTCCTTTTTCAATATTATTGAAGCATTTATCAGGGTTATTGTCTCATGAGCGGATACAT
ATTTGAATGTATTTAGAAAAATAAACAAATAGGGGTTCCGCGCACATTTCCCCGAAAAGTGCCACCTGAC
GTCTAAGAAACCATTATTATCATGACATTAACCTATAAAAATAGGCGTATCACGAGGCCCTTTCGTCTCG
CGCGTTTCGGTGATGACGGTGAAAACCTCTGACACATGCAGCTCCCGGAGACGGTCACAGCTTGTCTGTA
AGCGGATGCCGGGAGCAGACAAGCCCGTCAGGGCGCGTCAGCGGGTGTTGGCGGGTGTCGGGGCTGGCTT
AACTATGCGGCATCAGAGCAGATTGTACTGAGAGTGCACCATATGGACATATTGTCGTTAGAACGCGGCT
ACAATTAATACATAACCTTATGTATCATACACATACGATTTAGGTGACACTATAGAACGCGGCCGCCAGC
TGAAGCTTCGTACGCTGCAGGTCGACGGATCGGTGACGGTGCTGGTTTAATTAAATGTCTAAAGGTGAAG
AATTATTCACTGGTGTTGTCCCAATTTTGGTTGAATTAGATGGTGATGTTAATGGTCACAAATTTTCTGT
CTCCGGTGAAGGTGAAGGTGATGCTACTTACGGTAAATTGACCTTAAAATTGATTTGTACTACTGGTAAA
TTGCCAGTTCCATGGCCAACCTTAGTCACTACTTTAGGTTATGGTTTGCAATGTTTTGCTAGATACCCAG
ATCATATGAAACAACATGACTTTTTCAAGTCTGCCATGCCAGAAGGTTATGTTCAAGAAAGAACTATTTT
TTTCAAAGATGACGGTAACTACAAGACCAGAGCTGAAGTCAAGTTTGAAGGTGATACCTTAGTTAATAGA
ATCGAATTAAAAGGTATTGATTTTAAAGAAGATGGTAACATTTTAGGTCACAAATTGGAATACAACTATA
ACTCTCACAATGTTTACATCACTGCTGACAAACAAAAGAATGGTATCAAAGCTAACTTCAAAATTAGACA
CAACATTGAAGATGGTGGTGTTCAATTAGCTGACCATTATCAACAAAATACTCCAATTGGTGATGGTCCA
GTCTTGTTACCAGACAACCATTACTTATCCTATCAATCTAAATTATCCAAAGATCCAAACGAAAAGAGAG
ACCACATGGTCTTGTTAGAATTTGTTACTGCTGCTGGTATTACCCATGGTATGGATGAATTGTACAAATA
AGCGGCCGCCTCGAGGTCGACGGCGCGCCACTTCTAAATAAGCGAATTTCTTATGATTTATGATTTTTAT
TATTAAATAAGTTATAAAAAAAATAAGTGTATACAAATTTTAAAGTGACTCTTAGGTTTTAAAACGAAAA
TTCTTATTCTTGAGTAACTCTTTCCTGTAGGTCAGGTTGCTTTCTCAGGTATAGTATGAGGTCGCTCTTA
TTGACCACACCTCTACCGGCAGATCCGCTAGGGATAACAGGGTAATATAGATCTGTTTAGCTTGCCTCGT
CCCCGCCGGGTCACCCGGCCAGCGACATGGAGGCCCAGAATACCCTCCTTGACAGTCTTGACGTGCGCAG
CTCAGGGGCATGATGTGACTGTCGCCCGTACATTTAGCCCATACATCCCCATGTATAATCATTTGCATCC
ATACATTTTGATGGCCGCACGGCGCGAAGCAAAAATTACGGCTCCTCGCTGCAGACCTGCGAGCAGGGAA
ACGCTCCCCTCACAGACGCGTTGAATTGTCCCCACGCCGCGCCCCTGTAGAGAAATATAAAAGGTTAGGA
TTTGCCACTGAGGTTCTTCTTTCATATACTTCCTTTTAAAATCTTGCTAGGATACAGTTCTCACATCACA
TCCGAACATAAACAACCATGACAGTCAACACTAAGACCTATAGTGAGAGAGCAGAAACTCATGCCTCACC
AGTAGCACAGCGATTATTTCGATTAATGGAACTGAAGAAAACCAATTTATGTGCATCAATTGACGTTGAT
ACCACTAAGGAATTCCTTGAATTAATTGATAAATTAGGTCCTTATGTATGCTTAATCAAGACTCATATTG
ATATAATCAATGATTTTTCCTATGAATCCACTATTGAACCATTATTAGAACTTTCACGTAAACATCAATT
TATGATTTTTGAAGATAGAAAATTTGCTGATATTGGTAATACCGTAAAGAAACAATATATTGGTGGAGTT
TATAAAATTAGTAGTTGGGCAGATATTACCAATGCTCATGGTGTCACTGGGAATGGAGTGGTTGAAGGAT
TAAAACAGGGAGCTAAAGAAACCACCACCAACCAAGAGCCAAGAGGGTTATTGATGTTAGCTGAATTATC
ATCAGTGGGATCATTAGCATATGGAGAATATTCTCAAAAAACTGTTGAAATTGCTAAATCCGATAAGGAA
TTTGTTATTGGATTTATTGCCCAACGTGATATGGGTGGCCAAGAAGAAGGATTTGATTGGCTTATTATGA
CACCTGGAGTTGGATTAGATGATAAAGGTGATGGATTAGGACAACAATATAGAACTGTTGATGAAGTTGT
TAGCACTGGAACTGATATTATCATTGTTGGTAGAGGATTGTTTGGTAAAGGAAGAGATCCAGATATTGAA
GGTAAAAGGTATAGAAATGCTGGTTGGAATGCTTATTTGAAAAAGACTGGCCAATTATAATCAGTACTGA
CAATAAAAAGATTCTTGTTTTCAAGAACTTGTCATTTGTATAGTTTTTTTATATTGTAGTTGTTCTATTT
TAATCAAATGTTAGCGTGATTTATATTTTTTTTCGCCTCGACATCATCTGCCCAGATGCGAAGTTAAGTG
CGCAGAAAGTAATATCATGCGTCAATCGTATGTGAATGCTGGTCGCTATACTGCTGTCGATTCGATACTA
ACGCCGCCATCCAGTGTCGAAAACGAGCTCGAATTCATCGATGATATCAGATCCACTAGTGGCCTATGCG
GCCGCGGATCTGCCGGTCTCCCTATAGTGAGTCGTATTAATTTCGATAAGCCAGGTTAACCTGCATTAAT
GAATCGGCCAACGCGCGGGGAGAGGCGGTTTGCGTATTGGGCGCTCTTCCGCTTCCTCGCTCACTGACTC
GCTGCGCTCGGTCGTTCGGCTGCGGCGAGCGGTATCAGCTCACTCAAAGGCGGTAATACGGTTATCCACA
GAATCAGGGGATAACGCAGGAAAGAACATGTGAGCAAAAGGCCAGCAAAAGGCCAGGAACCGTAAAAAGG
CCGCGTTGCTGGCGTTTTTCCATAGGCTCCGCCCCCCTGACGAGCATCACAAAAATCGACGCTCAAGTCA
GAGGTGGCGAAACCCGACAGGACTATAAAGATACCAGGCGTTTCCCCCTGGAAGCTCCCTCGTGCGCTCT
CCTGTTCCGACCCTGCCGCTTACCGGATACCTGTCCGCCTTTCTCCCTTCGGGAAGCGTGGCGCTTTCTC
AATGCTCACGCTGTAGGTATCTCAGTTCGGTGTAGGTCGTTCGCTCCAAGCTGGGCTGTGTGCACGAACC
CCCCGTTCAGCCCGACCGCTGCGCCTTATCCGGTAACTATCGTCTTGAGTCCAACCCGGTAAGACACGAC
TTATCGCCACTGGCAGCAGCCACTGGTAACAGGATTAGCAGAGCGAGGTATGTAGGCGGTGCTACAGAGT
TCTTGAAGTGGTGGCCTAACTACGGCTACACTAGAAGGACAGTATTTGGTATCTGCGCTCTGCTGAAGCC
AGTTACCTTCGGAAAAAGAGTTGGTAGCTCTTGATCCGGCAAACAAACCACCGCTGGTAGCGGTGGTTTT
TTTGTTTGCAAGCAGCAGATTACGCGCAGAAAAAAAGGATCTCAAGAAGATCCTTTGATCTTTTCTACGG
GGTCTGACGCTCAGTGGAACGAAAACTCACGTTAAGGGATTTTGGTCATGAGATTATCAAAAAGGATCTT
CACCTAGATCCTTTTAAATTAAAAATGAAGTTTTAAATCAATCTAAAGTATATATGAGTAAACTTGGTCT
GACAGTTACCAATGCTTAATCAGTGAGGCACCTATCTCAGCGATCTGTCTATTTCGTTCATCCATAGTTG
CCTGACTCCCCGTCGTGTAGATAACTACGATACGGGAGGGCTTACCATCTGGCCCCAGTGCTGCAATGAT
ACCGCGAGACCCACGCTCACCGGCTCCAGATTTATCAGCAATAAACCAGCCAGCCGGAAGGGCCGAGCGC
AGAAGTGGTCCTGCAACTTTATCCGCCTCCATCCAGTCTATTAATTGTTGCCGGGAAGCTAGAGTAAGTA
GTTCGCCAGTTAATAGTTT
