Features (pLannotate 1.2.2; 13 found; start..end, strand, type, name):
     10..61      +  misc_feature   bom (fragment): basis of mobility region from pBR322
    124..142     +  promoter       SP6 promoter: promoter for bacteriophage SP6 RNA polymerase
    211..927     +  CDS            yeGFP: yeast-enhanced green fluorescent protein codons optimized for translation in S. cerevisiae and C. albicans
    968..1155    +  terminator     ADH1 terminator: S. cerevisiae ADH1; transcription terminator for the S. cerevisiae alcohol dehydrogenase 1 (ADH1) gene
   1230..1573    +  promoter       TEF promoter: Ashbya gossypii TEF promoter
   1592..2380    +  CDS            URA3: PYRF_YEAST - Experimental evidence at protein level: Swiss-Prot protein existence level 1. From Saccharomyces cerevisiae (strain ATCC 204508 / S288c) (Baker's yeast).
   2392..2589    +  terminator     TEF terminator: Ashbya gossypii TEF terminator
   2697..2715    -  promoter       T7 promoter: promoter for bacteriophage T7 RNA polymerase
   2737..2790    -  CDS            lacI (fragment): lac repressor; lacI; The lac repressor binds to the lac operator to inhibit transcription in E. coli. This inhibition can be relieved by adding lactose or isopropyl-β-D-thiogalactopyranoside (IPTG).
   2973..3561    -  rep_origin     ori: high-copy-number ColE1/pMB1/pBR322/pUC origin of replication
   3732..4592    -  CDS            AmpR: β-lactamase; bla; confers resistance to ampicillin, carbenicillin, and related antibiotics
   4593..4697    -  promoter       AmpR promoter: bla
   4792..4827    +  CDS            rop (fragment): Rop protein, which maintains plasmids at low copy number; rop
>Addgene plasmid #118459 | pFA6a-ymVenus-CaURA3 | addgene full sequence | sequence record 236933 | Addgene NGS Result
GTGTCGGGGCTGGCTTAACTATGCGGCATCAGAGCAGATTGTACTGAGAGTGCACCATATGGACATATTG
TCGTTAGAACGCGGCTACAATTAATACATAACCTTATGTATCATACACATACGATTTAGGTGACACTATA
GAACGCGGCCGCCAGCTGAAGCTTCGTACGCTGCAGGTCGACGGATCGGTGACGGTGCTGGTTTAATTAA
ATGTCTAAAGGTGAAGAATTATTCACTGGTGTTGTCCCAATTTTGGTTGAATTAGATGGTGATGTTAATG
GTCACAAATTTTCTGTCTCCGGTGAAGGTGAAGGTGATGCTACTTACGGTAAATTGACCTTAAAATTGAT
TTGTACTACTGGTAAATTGCCAGTTCCATGGCCAACCTTAGTCACTACTTTAGGTTATGGTTTGCAATGT
TTTGCTAGATACCCAGATCATATGAAACAACATGACTTTTTCAAGTCTGCCATGCCAGAAGGTTATGTTC
AAGAAAGAACTATTTTTTTCAAAGATGACGGTAACTACAAGACCAGAGCTGAAGTCAAGTTTGAAGGTGA
TACCTTAGTTAATAGAATCGAATTAAAAGGTATTGATTTTAAAGAAGATGGTAACATTTTAGGTCACAAA
TTGGAATACAACTATAACTCTCACAATGTTTACATCACTGCTGACAAACAAAAGAATGGTATCAAAGCTA
ACTTCAAAATTAGACACAACATTGAAGATGGTGGTGTTCAATTAGCTGACCATTATCAACAAAATACTCC
AATTGGTGATGGTCCAGTCTTGTTACCAGACAACCATTACTTATCCTATCAATCTAAATTATCCAAAGAT
CCAAACGAAAAGAGAGACCACATGGTCTTGTTAGAATTTGTTACTGCTGCTGGTATTACCCATGGTATGG
ATGAATTGTACAAATAAGCGGCCGCCTCGAGGTCGACGGCGCGCCACTTCTAAATAAGCGAATTTCTTAT
GATTTATGATTTTTATTATTAAATAAGTTATAAAAAAAATAAGTGTATACAAATTTTAAAGTGACTCTTA
GGTTTTAAAACGAAAATTCTTATTCTTGAGTAACTCTTTCCTGTAGGTCAGGTTGCTTTCTCAGGTATAG
TATGAGGTCGCTCTTATTGACCACACCTCTACCGGCAGATCCGCTAGGGATAACAGGGTAATATAGATCT
GTTTAGCTTGCCTCGTCCCCGCCGGGTCACCCGGCCAGCGACATGGAGGCCCAGAATACCCTCCTTGACA
GTCTTGACGTGCGCAGCTCAGGGGCATGATGTGACTGTCGCCCGTACATTTAGCCCATACATCCCCATGT
ATAATCATTTGCATCCATACATTTTGATGGCCGCACGGCGCGAAGCAAAAATTACGGCTCCTCGCTGCGG
ACCTGCGAGCAGGGAAACGCTCCCCTCACAGACGCGTTGAATTGTCCCCACGCCGCGCCCCTGTAGAGAA
ATATAAAAGGTTAGGATTTGCCACTGAGGTTCTTCTTTCATATACTTCCTTTTAAAATCTTGCTAGGATA
CAGTTCTCACATCACATCCGAACATAAACAACCATGACAGTCAACACTAAGACCTATAGTGAGAGAGCAG
AAACTCATGCCTCACCAGTAGCACAACGATTATTTCGATTAATGGAACTGAAGAAAACCAATTTATGTGC
ATCAATTGATGTTGATACCACTAAGGAATTCCTTGAATTAATTGATAAATTGGGTCCTTATGTATGCTTA
ATCAAGACTCATATTGATATAATCAATGATTTTTCCTATGAATCCACTATTGAACCATTATTAGAACTTT
CACGTAAACATCAATTTATGATTTTTGAAGATAGAAAATTTGCTGATATTGGTAATACCGTGAAGAAACA
ATATATTGGTGGAGTTTATAAAATTAGTAGTTGGGCAGATATTACTAATGCTCATGGTGTCACTGGGAAT
GGAGTAGTTGAAGGATTAAAACAGGGAGCTAAAGAAACCACCACCAACCAAGAGCCAAGAGGGTTATTGA
TGTTAGCTGAATTATCATCAGTGGGATCATTAGCATATGGAGAATATTCTCAAAAAACTGTTGAAATTGC
TAAATCCGATAAGGAATTTGTTATTGGATTTATTGCCCAACGTGATATGGGTGGACAAGAAGAAGGATTT
GATTGGCTTATTATGACACCTGGAGTTGGATTAGATGATAAAGGTGATGGATTAGGACAACAATATAGAA
CTGTTGATGAAGTTGTTAGCACTGGAACTGATATTATCATTGTTGGTAGAGGATTGTTTGGTAAAGGAAG
AGATCCAGATATTGAAGGTAAAAGGTATAGAGATGCTGGTTGGAATGCTTATTTGAAAAAGACTGGCCAA
TTATAATCAGTACTGACAATAAAAAGATTCTTGTTTTCAAGAACTTGTCATTTGTATAGTTTTTTTATAT
TGTAGTTGTTCTATTTTAATCAAATGTTAGCGTGATTTATATTTTTTTTCGCCTCGACATCATCTGCCCA
GATGCGAAGTTAAGTGCGCAGAAAGTAATATCATGCGTCAATCGTATGTGAATGCTGGTCGCTATACTGC
TGTCGATTCGATACTAACGCCGCCATCCAGTGTCGAAAACGAGCTCGAATTCATCGATGATATCAGATCC
ACTAGTGGCCTATGCGGCCGCGGATCTGCCGGTCTCCCTATAGTGAGTCGTATTAATTTCGATAAGCCAG
GTTAACCTGCATTAATGAATCGGCCAACGCGCGGGGAGAGGCGGTTTGCGTATTGGGCGCTCTTCCGCTT
CCTCGCTCACTGACTCGCTGCGCTCGGTCGTTCGGCTGCGGCGAGCGGTATCAGCTCACTCAAAGGCGGT
AATACGGTTATCCACAGAATCAGGGGATAACGCAGGAAAGAACATGTGAGCAAAAGGCCAGCAAAAGGCC
AGGAACCGTAAAAAGGCCGCGTTGCTGGCGTTTTTCCATAGGCTCCGCCCCCCTGACGAGCATCACAAAA
ATCGACGCTCAAGTCAGAGGTGGCGAAACCCGACAGGACTATAAAGATACCAGGCGTTTCCCCCTGGAAG
CTCCCTCGTGCGCTCTCCTGTTCCGACCCTGCCGCTTACCGGATACCTGTCCGCCTTTCTCCCTTCGGGA
AGCGTGGCGCTTTCTCATAGCTCACGCTGTAGGTATCTCAGTTCGGTGTAGGTCGTTCGCTCCAAGCTGG
GCTGTGTGCACGAACCCCCCGTTCAGCCCGACCGCTGCGCCTTATCCGGTAACTATCGTCTTGAGTCCAA
CCCGGTAAGACACGACTTATCGCCACTGGCAGCAGCCACTGGTAACAGGATTAGCAGAGCGAGGTATGTA
GGCGGTGCTACAGAGTTCTTGAAGTGGTGGCCTAACTACGGCTACACTAGAAGAACAGTATTTGGTATCT
GCGCTCTGCTGAAGCCAGTTACCTTCGGAAAAAGAGTTGGTAGCTCTTGATCCGGCAAACAAACCACCGC
TGGTAGCGGTGGTTTTTTTGTTTGCAAGCAGCAGATTACGCGCAGAAAAAAAGGATCTCAAGAAGATCCT
TTGATCTTTTCTACGGGGTCTGACGCTCAGTGGAACGAAAACTCACGTTAAGGGATTTTGGTCATGAGAT
TATCAAAAAGGATCTTCACCTAGATCCTTTTAAATTAAAAATGAAGTTTTAAATCAATCTAAAGTATATA
TGAGTAAACTTGGTCTGACAGTTACCAATGCTTAATCAGTGAGGCACCTATCTCAGCGATCTGTCTATTT
CGTTCATCCATAGTTGCCTGACTCCCCGTCGTGTAGATAACTACGATACGGGAGGGCTTACCATCTGGCC
CCAGTGCTGCAATGATACCGCGAGACCCACGCTCACCGGCTCCAGATTTATCAGCAATAAACCAGCCAGC
CGGAAGGGCCGAGCGCAGAAGTGGTCCTGCAACTTTATCCGCCTCCATCCAGTCTATTAATTGTTGCCGG
GAAGCTAGAGTAAGTAGTTCGCCAGTTAATAGTTTGCGCAACGTTGTTGCCATTGCTACAGGCATCGTGG
TGTCACGCTCGTCGTTTGGTATGGCTTCATTCAGCTCCGGTTCCCAACGATCAAGGCGAGTTACATGATC
CCCCATGTTGTGCAAAAAAGCGGTTAGCTCCTTCGGTCCTCCGATCGTTGTCAGAAGTAAGTTGGCCGCA
GTGTTATCACTCATGGTTATGGCAGCACTGCATAATTCTCTTACTGTCATGCCATCCGTAAGATGCTTTT
CTGTGACTGGTGAGTACTCAACCAAGTCATTCTGAGAATAGTGTATGCGGCGACCGAGTTGCTCTTGCCC
GGCGTCAATACGGGATAATACCGCGCCACATAGCAGAACTTTAAAAGTGCTCATCATTGGAAAACGTTCT
TCGGGGCGAAAACTCTCAAGGATCTTACCGCTGTTGAGATCCAGTTCGATGTAACCCACTCGTGCACCCA
ACTGATCTTCAGCATCTTTTACTTTCACCAGCGTTTCTGGGTGAGCAAAAACAGGAAGGCAAAATGCCGC
AAAAAAGGGAATAAGGGCGACACGGAAATGTTGAATACTCATACTCTTCCTTTTTCAATATTATTGAAGC
ATTTATCAGGGTTATTGTCTCATGAGCGGATACATATTTGAATGTATTTAGAAAAATAAACAAATAGGGG
TTCCGCGCACATTTCCCCGAAAAGTGCCACCTGACGTCTAAGAAACCATTATTATCATGACATTAACCTA
TAAAAATAGGCGTATCACGAGGCCCTTTCGTCTCGCGCGTTTCGGTGATGACGGTGAAAACCTCTGACAC
ATGCAGCTCCCGGAGACGGTCACAGCTTGTCTGTAAGCGGATGCCGGGAGCAGACAAGCCCGTCAGGGCG
CGTCAGCGGGTGTTGGCGG
